Addgene plasmid #186458: pGEX-6P-acatenin
Purpose: Expresses human alpha-catenin with an N-terminal GST tag and a PRescission Protease cleavage site
Depositing lab: Tina Izard. Depositing organization: UF Scripps Biomedical Research. Publication: Distinct inter-domain interactions of dimeric versus monomeric alpha-catenin link cell junctions to filaments. Rangarajan ES, Smith EW, Izard T. Commun Biol. 2023 Mar 16;6(1):276. doi: 10.1038/s42003-023-04610-x. PubMed 36928388.
Backbone
  Vector backbone: pGEX-6P-1
  Backbone size w/o insert (bp): 4967
  Total vector size (bp): 7688
  Vector type: Bacterial Expression
Growth in bacteria
  Bacterial resistance: Ampicillin, 100 μg/mL
  Growth temperature: 37°C
  Growth strain: DH5alpha
  Copy number: High Copy
Gene/Insert
  Gene/Insert name: CTNNA1
  Species: H. sapiens (human)
  Insert size (bp): 2721
  Entrez Gene: CTNNA1 (a.k.a. CAP102, MDBS2, MDPT2)
  Tag / fusion protein: GST (N terminal on backbone)
  Cloning method: Restriction Enzyme; 5′ cloning site PasI (unknown if destroyed); 3′ cloning site EagI, NotI (unknown if destroyed)
  Sequencing primers: 5′ ACATCTGCCATGTCAGCCA
Terms and licenses: Academic/Nonprofit Terms; Industry Terms: Not Available to Industry
How to cite: pGEX-6P-acatenin was a gift from Tina Izard (Addgene plasmid # 186458 ; http://n2t.net/addgene:186458 ; RRID:Addgene_186458)
