[The description below was written by a language model from this plasmid's Addgene catalogue record and pLannotate feature annotations shown in this document.]
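Description:
pGEX-6P-acatenin is a bacterial expression plasmid built on the pGEX-6P-1 backbone for producing human alpha-catenin (CTNNA1) as a glutathione S-transferase fusion in E. coli. The full construct is 7,688 bp, of which about 2.7 kb is the CTNNA1 insert. It replicates from a high-copy ColE1/pMB1-type origin and is selected with ampicillin through the β-lactamase (AmpR) gene and its native promoter. Short rop and bom fragments, a lac promoter/lacZα segment and a small fragment matching E. coli yciV are also annotated; these are backbone remnants with no stated role in the expression cassette.

Expression is driven by the tac promoter, a strong trp/lac hybrid, followed by a lac operator. The plasmid carries its own lacI gene with its promoter, so the lac repressor keeps transcription off until it is relieved with IPTG. Downstream lies the Schistosoma japonicum GST coding sequence, followed after a short linker by the CTNNA1 open reading frame, giving an N-terminally GST-tagged protein. According to the catalogue entry, the linker contains a PreScission Protease cleavage site, although this site is not separately annotated in the feature table. The arrangement allows the fusion to be captured on glutathione affinity resin, after which the GST moiety can be cleaved off to release alpha-catenin. Alpha-catenin associates with the cytoplasmic domains of cadherins and links adhesion complexes to the actin network. The associated publication concerns inter-domain interactions of dimeric versus monomeric alpha-catenin, consistent with use of this plasmid to make recombinant protein for structural and biochemical studies.
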