Features (pLannotate 1.2.2; 17 found; start..end, strand, type, name):
    182..210     +  promoter       tac promoter: strong E. coli promoter; hybrid between the trp and lac UV5 promoters
    218..234     +  protein_bind   lac operator: The lac repressor binds to the lac operator to inhibit transcription in E. coli. This inhibition can be relieved by adding lactose or isopropyl-β-D-thiogalactopyranoside (IPTG). lac repressor encoded by lacI
    257..910     +  CDS            GST26_SCHJA: Experimental evidence at protein level: Swiss-Prot protein existence level 1. GST isoenzymes appear to play a central role in the parasite detoxification system. Other functions are also suspected including a role in increasing the solubility of haematin in the parasite gut. From Schistosoma japonicum (Blood fluke).
    950..3667    +  CDS            CTNNA1: CTNA1_HUMAN - Experimental evidence at protein level: Swiss-Prot protein existence level 1. Associates with the cytoplasmic domain of a variety of cadherins. The association of catenins to cadherins produces a complex which is linked to the actin filament network, and which seems to be of primary importance for cadherins cell-adhesion properties. Can associate with both E- and N-cadherins. Originally believed to be a stable component of E-cadherin/catenin adhesion complexes and to mediate the linkage of cadherins to the actin cytoskeleton at adherens junctions. In contrast, cortical actin was
   3704..3743    +  CDS            rop (fragment): Rop protein, which maintains plasmids at low copy number; rop
   3845..3885    +  misc_feature   bom (fragment): basis of mobility region from pBR322
   3990..4094    +  promoter       AmpR promoter: bla
   4095..4955    +  CDS            AmpR: β-lactamase; bla; confers resistance to ampicillin, carbenicillin, and related antibiotics
   5126..5714    +  rep_origin     ori: high-copy-number ColE1/pMB1/pBR322/pUC origin of replication
   5900..5951    -  misc_feature   bom (fragment): basis of mobility region from pBR322
   5958..6035    +  promoter       lacI promoter: lacI
   6036..7118    +  CDS            lacI: lac repressor; lacI; The lac repressor binds to the lac operator to inhibit transcription in E. coli. This inhibition can be relieved by adding lactose or isopropyl-β-D-thiogalactopyranoside (IPTG).
   7131..7152    +  protein_bind   CAP binding site: CAP binding activates transcription in the presence of cAMP. E. coli catabolite activator protein
   7167..7197    +  promoter       lac promoter: promoter for the E. coli lac operon
   7205..7221    +  protein_bind   lac operator: The lac repressor binds to the lac operator to inhibit transcription in E. coli. This inhibition can be relieved by adding lactose or isopropyl-β-D-thiogalactopyranoside (IPTG). lac repressor encoded by lacI
   7241..7414    +  CDS            lacZα: LacZα fragment of β-galactosidase; lacZ fragment
   7678..106     -  CDS            yciV (fragment) (across the origin): RNAAM_ECOLI - Also known as trpH From Escherichia coli (strain K12).
>Addgene plasmid #186458 | pGEX-6P-acatenin | addgene full sequence | sequence record 368775 | Addgene NGS Result
GCTTATCGACTGCACGGTGCACCAATGCTTCTGGCGTCAGGCAGCCATCGGAAGCTGTGGTATGGCTGTG
CAGGTCGTAAATCACTGCATAATTCGTGTCGCTCAAGGCGCACTCCCGTTCTGGATAATGTTTTTTGCGC
CGACATCATAACGGTTCTGGCAAATATTCTGAAATGAGCTGTTGACAATTAATCATCGGCTCGTATAATG
TGTGGAATTGTGAGCGGATAACAATTTCACACAGGAAACAGTATTCATGTCCCCTATACTAGGTTATTGG
AAAATTAAGGGCCTTGTGCAACCCACTCGACTTCTTTTGGAATATCTTGAAGAAAAATATGAAGAGCATT
TGTATGAGCGCGATGAAGGTGATAAATGGCGAAACAAAAAGTTTGAATTGGGTTTGGAGTTTCCCAATCT
TCCTTATTATATTGATGGTGATGTTAAATTAACACAGTCTATGGCCATCATACGTTATATAGCTGACAAG
CACAACATGTTGGGTGGTTGTCCAAAAGAGCGTGCAGAGATTTCAATGCTTGAAGGAGCGGTTTTGGATA
TTAGATACGGTGTTTCGAGAATTGCATATAGTAAAGACTTTGAAACTCTCAAAGTTGATTTTCTTAGCAA
GCTACCTGAAATGCTGAAAATGTTCGAAGATCGTTTATGTCATAAAACATATTTAAATGGTGATCATGTA
ACCCATCCTGACTTCATGTTGTATGACGCTCTTGATGTTGTTTTATACATGGACCCAATGTGCCTGGATG
CGTTCCCAAAATTAGTTTGTTTTAAAAAACGTATTGAAGCTATCCCACAAATTGATAAGTACTTGAAATC
CAGCAAGTATATAGCATGGCCTTTGCAGGGCTGGCAAGCCACGTTTGGTGGTGGCGACCATCCTCCAAAA
TCGGATCTGGAAGTTCTGTTCCAGGGGCCCCTGGGATCCATGACTGCTGTCCATGCAGGCAACATAAACT
TCAAGTGGGATCCTAAAAGTCTAGAGATCAGGACTCTGGCAGTTGAGAGACTGTTGGAGCCTCTTGTTAC
ACAGGTTACAACCCTTGTAAACACCAATAGTAAAGGGCCCTCTAATAAGAAGAGAGGTCGTTCTAAGAAG
GCCCATGTTTTGGCTGCATCTGTTGAACAAGCAACTGAGAATTTCTTGGAGAAGGGGGATAAAATTGCGA
AGGAGAGCCAGTTTCTCAAGGAGGAGCTTGTGGCTGCTGTAGAAGATGTTCGAAAACAAGGTGATTTGAT
GAAGGCTGCTGCAGGAGAGTTCGCAGATGATCCCTGCTCTTCTGTGAAGCGAGGCAACATGGTTCGGGCA
GCTCGAGCTTTGCTCTCTGCTGTTACCCGGTTGCTGATTTTGGCTGACATGGCAGATGTCTACAAATTAC
TTGTTCAGCTGAAAGTTGTGGAAGATGGTATCTTGAAGTTGAGGAATGCTGGCAATGAACAAGACTTAGG
AATCCAGTATAAAGCCCTAAAACCTGAAGTGGATAAGCTGAACATTATGGCAGCCAAAAGACAACAGGAA
TTGAAAGATGTTGGCCATCGTGATCAGATGGCTGCAGCTAGAGGAATCCTGCAGAAGAACGTTCCGATCC
TCTATACTGCATCCCAGGCATGCCTACAGCACCCTGATGTCGCAGCCTATAAGGCCAACAGGGACCTGAT
ATACAAGCAGCTGCAGCAGGCGGTCACAGGCATTTCCAATGCAGCCCAGGCCACTGCCTCAGACGATGCC
TCACAGCACCAGGGTGGAGGAGGAGGAGAACTGGCATATGCACTCAATAACTTTGACAAACAAATCATTG
TGGACCCCTTGAGCTTCAGCGAGGAGCGCTTTAGGCCTTCCCTGGAGGAGCGTCTGGAAAGCATCATTAG
TGGGGCTGCCTTGATGGCCGACTCGTCCTGCACGCGTGATGACCGTCGTGAGCGAATTGTGGCAGAGTGT
AATGCTGTCCGCCAGGCCCTGCAGGACCTGCTTTCGGAGTACATGGGCAATGCTGGACGTAAAGAAAGAA
GTGATGCACTCAATTCTGCAATAGATAAAATGACCAAGAAGACCAGGGACTTGCGTAGACAGCTCCGCAA
AGCTGTCATGGACCACGTTTCAGATTCTTTCCTGGAAACCAATGTTCCACTTTTGGTATTGATTGAAGCT
GCAAAGAATGGAAATGAGAAAGAAGTTAAGGAGTATGCCCAAGTTTTCCGTGAACATGCCAACAAATTGA
TTGAGGTTGCCAACTTGGCCTGTTCCATCTCAAATAATGAAGAAGGTGTAAAGCTTGTTCGAATGTCTGC
AAGCCAGTTAGAAGCCCTCTGTCCTCAGGTTATTAATGCTGCACTGGCTTTAGCAGCAAAACCACAGAGT
AAACTGGCCCAAGAGAACATGGATCTTTTTAAAGAACAATGGGAAAAACAAGTCCGTGTTCTCACAGATG
CTGTCGATGACATTACTTCCATTGATGACTTCTTGGCTGTCTCAGAGAATCACATTTTGGAAGATGTGAA
CAAATGTGTCATTGCTCTCCAAGAGAAGGATGTGGATGGCCTGGACCGCACAGCTGGTGCAATTCGAGGC
CGGGCAGCCCGGGTCATTCACGTAGTCACCTCAGAGATGGACAACTATGAGCCAGGAGTCTACACAGAGA
AGGTTCTGGAAGCCACTAAGCTGCTCTCCAACACAGTCATGCCACGTTTTACTGAGCAAGTAGAAGCAGC
CGTGGAAGCCCTCAGCTCGGACCCTGCCCAGCCCATGGATGAGAATGAGTTTATCGATGCTTCCCGCCTG
GTATATGATGGCATCCGGGACATCAGGAAAGCAGTGCTGATGATAAGGACCCCTGAGGAGTTGGATGACT
CTGACTTTGAGACAGAAGATTTTGATGTCAGAAGCAGGACGAGCGTCCAGACAGAAGACGATCAGCTGAT
AGCTGGCCAGAGTGCCCGGGCGATCATGGCTCAGCTTCCCCAGGAGCAAAAAGCGAAGATTGCGGAACAG
GTGGCCAGCTTCCAGGAAGAAAAGAGCAAGCTGGATGCTGAAGTGTCCAAATGGGACGACAGTGGCAATG
ACATCATTGTGCTGGCCAAGCAGATGTGCATGATTATGATGGAGATGACAGACTTTACCCGAGGTAAAGG
ACCACTCAAAAATACATCGGATGTCATCAGTGCTGCCAAGAAAATTGCTGAGGCAGGATCCAGGATGGAC
AAGCTTGGCCGCACCATTGCAGACCATTGCCCCGACTCGGCTTGCAAGCAGGACCTGCTGGCCTACCTGC
AACGCATCGCCCTCTACTGCCACCAGCTGAACATCTGCAGCAAGGTCAAGGCCGAGGTGCAGAATCTCGG
CGGGGAGCTTGTTGTCTCTGGGGTGGACAGCGCCATGTCCCTGATCCAGGCAGCCAAGAACTTGATGAAT
GCTGTGGTGCAGACAGTGAAGGCATCCTACGTCGCCTCTACCAAATACCAAAAGTCACAGGGTATGGCTT
CCCTCAACCTTCCTGCTGTGTCATGGAAGATGAAGGCACCAGAGAAAAAGCCATTGGTGAAGAGAGAGAA
ACAGGATGAGACACAGACCAAGATTAAACGGGCATCTCAGAAGAAGCACGTGAACCCGGTGCAGGCCCTC
AGCGAGTTCAAAGCTATGGACAGCATCTAAACTCGAGCGGCCGCATCGTGACTGACTGACGATCTGCCTC
GCGCGTTTCGGTGATGACGGTGAAAACCTCTGACACATGCAGCTCCCGGAGACGGTCACAGCTTGTCTGT
AAGCGGATGCCGGGAGCAGACAAGCCCGTCAGGGCGCGTCAGCGGGTGTTGGCGGGTGTCGGGGCGCAGC
CATGACCCAGTCACGTAGCGATAGCGGAGTGTATAATTCTTGAAGACGAAAGGGCCTCGTGATACGCCTA
TTTTTATAGGTTAATGTCATGATAATAATGGTTTCTTAGACGTCAGGTGGCACTTTTCGGGGAAATGTGC
GCGGAACCCCTATTTGTTTATTTTTCTAAATACATTCAAATATGTATCCGCTCATGAGACAATAACCCTG
ATAAATGCTTCAATAATATTGAAAAAGGAAGAGTATGAGTATTCAACATTTCCGTGTCGCCCTTATTCCC
TTTTTTGCGGCATTTTGCCTTCCTGTTTTTGCTCACCCAGAAACGCTGGTGAAAGTAAAAGATGCTGAAG
ATCAGTTGGGTGCACGAGTGGGTTACATCGAACTGGATCTCAACAGCGGTAAGATCCTTGAGAGTTTTCG
CCCCGAAGAACGTTTTCCAATGATGAGCACTTTTAAAGTTCTGCTATGTGGCGCGGTATTATCCCGTGTT
GACGCCGGGCAAGAGCAACTCGGTCGCCGCATACACTATTCTCAGAATGACTTGGTTGAGTACTCACCAG
TCACAGAAAAGCATCTTACGGATGGCATGACAGTAAGAGAATTATGCAGTGCTGCCATAACCATGAGTGA
TAACACTGCGGCCAACTTACTTCTGACAACGATCGGAGGACCGAAGGAGCTAACCGCTTTTTTGCACAAC
ATGGGGGATCATGTAACTCGCCTTGATCGTTGGGAACCGGAGCTGAATGAAGCCATACCAAACGACGAGC
GTGACACCACGATGCCTGCAGCAATGGCAACAACGTTGCGCAAACTATTAACTGGCGAACTACTTACTCT
AGCTTCCCGGCAACAATTAATAGACTGGATGGAGGCGGATAAAGTTGCAGGACCACTTCTGCGCTCGGCC
CTTCCGGCTGGCTGGTTTATTGCTGATAAATCTGGAGCCGGTGAGCGTGGGTCTCGCGGTATCATTGCAG
CACTGGGGCCAGATGGTAAGCCCTCCCGTATCGTAGTTATCTACACGACGGGGAGTCAGGCAACTATGGA
TGAACGAAATAGACAGATCGCTGAGATAGGTGCCTCACTGATTAAGCATTGGTAACTGTCAGACCAAGTT
TACTCATATATACTTTAGATTGATTTAAAACTTCATTTTTAATTTAAAAGGATCTAGGTGAAGATCCTTT
TTGATAATCTCATGACCAAAATCCCTTAACGTGAGTTTTCGTTCCACTGAGCGTCAGACCCCGTAGAAAA
GATCAAAGGATCTTCTTGAGATCCTTTTTTTCTGCGCGTAATCTGCTGCTTGCAAACAAAAAAACCACCG
CTACCAGCGGTGGTTTGTTTGCCGGATCAAGAGCTACCAACTCTTTTTCCGAAGGTAACTGGCTTCAGCA
GAGCGCAGATACCAAATACTGTCCTTCTAGTGTAGCCGTAGTTAGGCCACCACTTCAAGAACTCTGTAGC
ACCGCCTACATACCTCGCTCTGCTAATCCTGTTACCAGTGGCTGCTGCCAGTGGCGATAAGTCGTGTCTT
ACCGGGTTGGACTCAAGACGATAGTTACCGGATAAGGCGCAGCGGTCGGGCTGAACGGGGGGTTCGTGCA
CACAGCCCAGCTTGGAGCGAACGACCTACACCGAACTGAGATACCTACAGCGTGAGCTATGAGAAAGCGC
CACGCTTCCCGAAGGGAGAAAGGCGGACAGGTATCCGGTAAGCGGCAGGGTCGGAACAGGAGAGCGCACG
AGGGAGCTTCCAGGGGGAAACGCCTGGTATCTTTATAGTCCTGTCGGGTTTCGCCACCTCTGACTTGAGC
GTCGATTTTTGTGATGCTCGTCAGGGGGGCGGAGCCTATGGAAAAACGCCAGCAACGCGGCCTTTTTACG
GTTCCTGGCCTTTTGCTGGCCTTTTGCTCACATGTTCTTTCCTGCGTTATCCCCTGATTCTGTGGATAAC
CGTATTACCGCCTTTGAGTGAGCTGATACCGCTCGCCGCAGCCGAACGACCGAGCGCAGCGAGTCAGTGA
GCGAGGAAGCGGAAGAGCGCCTGATGCGGTATTTTCTCCTTACGCATCTGTGCGGTATTTCACACCGCAT
AAATTCCGACACCATCGAATGGCGCAAAACCTTTCGCGGTATGGCATGATAGCGCCCGGAAGAGAGTCAA
TTCAGGGTGGTGAATGTGAAACCAGTAACGTTATACGATGTCGCAGAGTATGCCGGTGTCTCTTATCAGA
CCGTTTCCCGCGTGGTGAACCAGGCCAGCCACGTTTCTGCGAAAACGCGGGAAAAAGTGGAAGCGGCGAT
GGCGGAGCTGAATTACATTCCCAACCGCGTGGCACAACAACTGGCGGGCAAACAGTCGTTGCTGATTGGC
GTTGCCACCTCCAGTCTGGCCCTGCACGCGCCGTCGCAAATTGTCGCGGCGATTAAATCTCGCGCCGATC
AACTGGGTGCCAGCGTGGTGGTGTCGATGGTAGAACGAAGCGGCGTCGAAGCCTGTAAAGCGGCGGTGCA
CAATCTTCTCGCGCAACGCGTCAGTGGGCTGATCATTAACTATCCGCTGGATGACCAGGATGCCATTGCT
GTGGAAGCTGCCTGCACTAATGTTCCGGCGTTATTTCTTGATGTCTCTGACCAGACACCCATCAACAGTA
TTATTTTCTCCCATGAAGACGGTACGCGACTGGGCGTGGAGCATCTGGTCGCATTGGGTCACCAGCAAAT
CGCGCTGTTAGCGGGCCCATTAAGTTCTGTCTCGGCGCGTCTGCGTCTGGCTGGCTGGCATAAATATCTC
ACTCGCAATCAAATTCAGCCGATAGCGGAACGGGAAGGCGACTGGAGTGCCATGTCCGGTTTTCAACAAA
CCATGCAAATGCTGAATGAGGGCATCGTTCCCACTGCGATGCTGGTTGCCAACGATCAGATGGCGCTGGG
CGCAATGCGCGCCATTACCGAGTCCGGGCTGCGCGTTGGTGCGGATATCTCGGTAGTGGGATACGACGAT
ACCGAAGACAGCTCATGTTATATCCCGCCGTTAACCACCATCAAACAGGATTTTCGCCTGCTGGGGCAAA
CCAGCGTGGACCGCTTGCTGCAACTCTCTCAGGGCCAGGCGGTGAAGGGCAATCAGCTGTTGCCCGTCTC
ACTGGTGAAAAGAAAAACCACGCTAGCGCCCAATACGCAAACCGCCTCTCCCCGCGCGTTGGCCGATTCA
TTAATGCAGCTGGCACGACAGGTTTCCCGACTGGAAAGCGGGCAGTGAGCGCAACGCAATTAATGTAAGT
TAGCTCACTCATTAGGCACCCCAGGCTTTACACTTTATGCTTCCGGCTCGTATGTTGTGTGGAATTGTGA
GCGGATAACAATTTCACACAGGAAACAGCTATGACCATGATTACGGATTCACTGGCCGTCGTTTTACAAC
GTCGTGACTGGGAAAACCCTGGCGTTACCCAACTTAATCGCCTTGCAGCACATCCCCCTTTCGCCAGCTG
GCGTAATAGCGAAGAGGCCCGCACCGATCGCCCTTCCCAACAGTTGCGCAGCCTGAATGGCGAATGGCGC
TTTGCCTGGTTTCCGGCACCAGAAGCGGTGCCGGAAAGCTGGCTGGAGTGCGATCTTCCTGAGGCCGATA
CTGTCGTCGTCCCCTCAAACTGGCAGATGCACGGTTACGATGCGCCCATCTACACCAACGTGACCTATCC
CATTACGGTCAATCCGCCGTTTGTTCCCACGGAGAATCCGACGGGTTGTTACTCGCTCACATTTAATGTT
GATGAAAGCTGGCTACAGGAAGGCCAGACGCGAATTATTTTTGATGGCGTTGGAATTA
